>Addgene plasmid #16568 | pBV-Luc mut MBS1-3 | addgene partial sequence | sequence record 23087 | LucNrev 5'-CCTTATGCAGTTGCTCTCC-3'
CNTTCGCGGANGANGGCGCCGGGCCTTTCTTTATGTTTTTGGCGTCTTCCATGGTGGCTTTACCAACAGT
ACCGGAATGCCAAGCTTACTTAGATCGCAGATCTCGATACCGGATCCATTATATACCCGAATTCCGGACG
TTCTGGGCACGTGACCGCCACCCATGCGCTGAGGGGCGGACAGGAGTGCTTCGACTGGGAGGAGGGCGAA
GAGTGTAAGGGGGCGGAGGGGCGATGGCAGCCAGGTGATCTGTTGCTATCACAGGTGACCGCTTGACATT
GCTCTGAGGAGCAGAGGTGTGGCTACGCGGCGGGCAGGTGACTGGCTGCCACAACCCGGTACCTATCGAT
AGAGAAATGTTCTGGCACCTGCACTTGCACTGGGGACAGCCTATTTTGCTAGTTTGTTTTGTTTCGTTTT
GTTTTGATGGAGAGCGTATGTTAGTACTATCGATTCACACAAAAAACCAACACACAGATGTAATGAAAAT
AAAGATATTTTATTGCGGCCGCTCCAAGTACCTCCCGTACCTTAATATTACTTACTTATCATGGTAGCTT
GGGCTGGCGTAATAGCGAAGAGGCCCGCACCGATCGCCCTTCCCAACAGTTGCGCAGCCTGAATGGCGAA
TGGCAAATTGTAAGCGTTAATATTTTGTTAAAATTCGCGTTAAATTTTTGTTAAATCAGCTCATTTTTTA
ACCAATAGGCNNAATCGGCAAAATCCCTTATAATCAAAGAATAGACCGAGATAGGGTTGAGTGTTGTNCC
AGTTGGAACAGAGTCACTATTAAGAACGTGGACTCNACGTCAAAGGCGAAACCGTCT
