[The description below was written by a language model from this plasmid's Addgene catalogue record.]
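Description:
pBV-Luc mut MBS1-3 is a mammalian luciferase reporter plasmid built on the pBV-Luc backbone (about 4.9 kb without insert). It is maintained in E. coli as a high-copy plasmid under ampicillin selection. The record gives no feature table, so details such as the origin of replication, any minimal promoter in the backbone and the polyadenylation signal are not stated.

The insert is a short synthetic human promoter fragment carrying c-MYC binding sites (MBS), cloned between KpnI and EcoRI sites, both of which are retained, directly upstream of the backbone's luciferase coding sequence. Although the catalogue lists luciferase as a C-terminal "tag", the insert is a regulatory element rather than a coding sequence, so luciferase serves as the transcriptional readout rather than a fusion partner. According to the depositor's notes, the fragment was made by annealing two long, partially overlapping oligonucleotides and filling them in with a single PCR cycle. This construct combines the oligonucleotide carrying mutated versions of sites MBS1 to MBS3 with the one carrying wild-type MBS4. It therefore belongs to a set of four combinations of wild-type and mutant sites. The depositor also notes that additional polymerase-derived mutations were found when the reporter constructs were sequenced.

The associated publication identified CDK4 as a c-MYC target, which suggests the fragment derives from the CDK4 promoter, though the record does not say so explicitly. The plasmid is suited to transient transfection assays comparing luciferase activity with its sibling reporters, to test how much MBS1-3 contribute to c-MYC-dependent transcriptional activation.
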