Addgene plasmid #16568: pBV-Luc mut MBS1-3
Depositing lab: Bert Vogelstein. Depositing organization: Johns Hopkins University and School of Medicine. Publication: Identification of CDK4 as a target of c-MYC. Hermeking H, Rago C, Schuhmacher M, Li Q, Barrett JF, Obaya AJ, O'Connell BC, Mateyak MK, Tam W, Kohlhuber F, Dang CV, Sedivy JM, Eick D, Vogelstein B, Kinzler KW. Proc Natl Acad Sci U S A. 2000 Feb 29. 97(5):2229-34. 10.1073/pnas.050586197 PubMed 10688915.
Backbone
  Vector backbone: pBV-Luc
  Backbone manufacturer: Vogelstein Lab
  Backbone size w/o insert (bp): 4867
  Vector type: Mammalian Expression, Luciferase
Growth in bacteria
  Bacterial resistance: Ampicillin, 100 μg/mL
  Growth temperature: 37°C
  Growth strain: DH5alpha
  Copy number: High Copy
Gene/Insert
  Gene/Insert name: c-MYC binding sites
  Species: H. sapiens (human)
  Mutation: Mutant MBS1-3
  Entrez Gene: MYC (a.k.a. MRTL, MYCC, bHLHe39, c-Myc)
  Tag / fusion protein: Luciferase (C terminal on backbone)
  Cloning method: Restriction Enzyme; 5′ cloning site KpnI (not destroyed); 3′ cloning site EcoRI (not destroyed)
  Sequencing primers: 5′ RVprimer3; 3′ LucNrev
Terms and licenses: Academic/Nonprofit Terms; Industry Terms: Not Available to Industry
Depositor comments: To generate reporter constructs, the following oligonucleotides were used: 5'-CCGGTACCGG GTTGTGGCAG CCAGTCACCT GCCCGCCGCG TAGCCACACC TCTGCTCCTC AGAGCAATGT CAAGCGGTCA CCTGTGATAG CAACAGATCA CCTGGCTGCC ATCGCCCCTC-3' [Oligo C , for mutant MBS1-3]; 5'-ATGAATTCCG GACGTTCTGG GCACGTGACC GCCACCCATG CGCTGAGGGG CGGACAGGAG GTGCTTCGAC TGGGAGGAGG GCGAAGAGTG TAAGGGGGCG GAGGGGCGAT GGCAGCC-3' [Oligo B, for wild-type MBS4]. Different combinations of oligonucleotide pairs (A+B, A+D, C+B, C+D) were annealed and converted to double-stranded fragments through one PCR cycle. These promoter fragments were subcloned into pBV-luc. Further polymerase-derived mutants were identified while sequencing the reporter constructs.
How to cite: pBV-Luc mut MBS1-3 was a gift from Bert Vogelstein (Addgene plasmid # 16568 ; http://n2t.net/addgene:16568 ; RRID:Addgene_16568)
